>Addgene plasmid #21724 | 2-Luc | addgene partial sequence | sequence record 47677 | T7 5'-TAATACGACTCACTATAGGG-3'
TCTAGAACTAGTGGATCCCCCGGGCTGCAGGAATTCGATATCAAGCTTCTGTGTCCTCCCACCCCTACCT
GGGCTCCCATCCCCACAGCAGAGGAGAAAGAAGCCTGTCCTCCCCGAGGTCAGCTGCGTTAGAGGAAGAA
GACTGGGCATGTCTGGGCAGAGATTTCCAGACTCTGAGCAGCCTGAGATGTCAGTAATTGTAGCTGCTCC
AAGCCTGGGTTCTGTTTTTCAGTGGGATTTCTGTTCAGATGAACAATCCATCCTCTGCAATTTTTTAAAA
GCAAAACTGCAAATGTTTCAGGCACAGAAAGGAGGCAAAGGTGAAGTCCAGGGGAGGTCAGGGGTGTGAG
GTAGATGGGAGCGGATAGACACATCACTCATTTCTGTGTCTGTCAGAAGAACCAGTAGACACTTCCAGAA
TTGTCCTTTATTTATGTCATCTCCATAAACCATCTGCAAATGAGGGTTATTTGGCATTTTTGTCATTTTG
GAACCACAGAAATAAAGGATGACAAGCAGAGAGCCCCGGGCAGGAGGCAAAAGTCCTGTGTTCCAACTAT
AGTCATTTCTTTGCTGCATGATCTGAGTTAGGTCACCAGACTTCTCTGAGCCCCAGTTTCCCCAGCAGTG
TATACGGGCTATGTGGGGAGTATTCAGGAGACAGACAACTCACTCGTCAAATCCTCCCCTTCCTGGCCAA
CAAAGCTGCTGCAACCACAGGGGTTTCTTCTGTTCAGGTGAGTGTAGGGTGTAGGGAGATTGGTTCAATG
TCCAATTCTTCTGTTTCCCTGGAGATCA
