>Addgene plasmid #21724 | 2-Luc | addgene partial sequence | sequence record 47678 | LucNrev 5'-CCTTATGCAGTTGCTCTCC-3'
TGGCGCCGGGCCTTTCTTTATGTTTTTGGCGTCTTCCATTTTACCAACAGTACCGGAATGCCAAGCTCGA
GCTCCACCGCGGTGGCGGCCGCTCTAGAACTAGTGGATCGAGGTCGAGGAACTGACTTCGGCAGCTGCTC
ACACCTCAGCTGGCGCAGCTCAGCGCGGCCCTGATATACAACCGCCCCGCCCGGGCCCGCCTCAAGGAGG
CGGGACCCGCGCTCGGCCCACCGCGCCGCCCGGGACCGCCCTCCCCGGGGCCCAGGCTCCTGGCTGCCCA
GCGCGGAGCCAGCTGAGCCTGGCCGAGTTCCAGCAGGCCAGCCGGTCCCGGAACCTCGCGTGCTGCAGGA
GGGCACTTCCCTCCTCCCCCAGTCCCCCGCCTGCGTTGGTGCGCTGGACACATTTCCCCACGAAGTGAGC
CACAAATCTGGCTTTTTTTACTTGGAGAATGAGTTGGCACTCTCCAGGAGGACACAGCACTGTTAGAATG
AGCCCCCTTTCTGGCTCACCGCTGACCCACTCTGGCAGGCAAGGATTTACCCAATGCAGCTGAAAAGATC
AGGAGGATGACATTAATACATAAAAATTCATAAATTATAAAAACGATGCACCTCTCTGCAATTTCCAGAA
AAGCCCCACAATATCACCTCTATTCCCACTGATCCCTCACTAGGTCACCTCTCCCAGAAGCACCTGGAGC
ACCTAGACACCCCAACAAAGCATCTTGAGGCCAGAATGATTTTTCAGTCCCGTTTATTTCACAGATGAGG
AAATTGAGGTCCACTGAACTTAAGTATACAAAGTTGTTGATTGTCACATGCTTCCGGGAAGGAGGGAATT
GGAGAGACTAC
