[The description below was written by a language model from this plasmid's Addgene catalogue record.]
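Description:
2-Luc is a mammalian luciferase reporter plasmid built on a pBlueScript II KS(+)-derived backbone (Stratagene), recorded as about 5.6 kb without the insert. It carries a roughly 1.5 kb deletion mutant of the human CDKN1A (p21/WAF1/CIP1) promoter. The luciferase coding sequence sits on the backbone downstream of the insert. The record lists luciferase as a C-terminal "tag", but in practice this is a promoter–reporter arrangement: the truncated p21 regulatory fragment drives luciferase transcription, and no fusion protein is produced. The plasmid is propagated in standard E. coli cloning strains under chloramphenicol selection. That marker is unusual for a pBluescript-type vector, which normally confers ampicillin resistance, so the backbone has evidently been modified. Copy number is listed as unknown, and no feature table is available, so the origin of replication, the type of luciferase, the polyadenylation signal and the exact boundaries of the promoter deletion are not stated.

The construct appears to belong to a series of p21 promoter deletion reporters used to map cis-acting elements that control p21 expression. The associated study concerns activation of p21WAF1/CIP1 by the transcription factor AP2 and its growth-inhibitory effect in cancer cells. Typical use is transient transfection into mammalian cells, alone or with a transcription factor expression plasmid. Luciferase activity is then compared with that of the full-length promoter and other deletion variants to determine which promoter regions are needed for basal or induced activity. The record lists no mammalian selection marker, which is consistent with use in transient assays.
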