Addgene plasmid #21724: 2-Luc
Depositing lab: Wafik El-Deiry. Depositing organization: University of Pennsylvania. Publication: AP2 inhibits cancer cell growth and activates p21WAF1/CIP1 expression. Zeng YX, Somasundaram K, el-Deiry WS. Nat Genet. 1997 Jan . 15(1):78-82. 10.1038/ng0197-78 PubMed 8988173.
Backbone
  Vector backbone: pBlueScript II KS(+)
  Backbone manufacturer: Stratagene
  Backbone size w/o insert (bp): 5600
  Vector type: Mammalian Expression, Luciferase
Growth in bacteria
  Bacterial resistance: Chloramphenicol, 25 μg/mL
  Growth temperature: 37°C
  Growth strain: DH5alpha
  Copy number: Unknown
Gene/Insert
  Gene/Insert name: p21 promoter deletion mutant (alt name: p21, WAF1)
  Species: H. sapiens (human)
  Insert size (bp): 1497
  Entrez Gene: CDKN1A (a.k.a. CAP20, CDKN1, CIP1, MDA-6, P21, SDI1, WAF1, p21CIP1)
  Tag / fusion protein: luciferase (C terminal on backbone)
  Cloning method: Restriction Enzyme
  Sequencing primers: 5′ na
Terms and licenses: Academic/Nonprofit Terms; Industry Terms: Not Available to Industry
How to cite: 2-Luc was a gift from Wafik El-Deiry (Addgene plasmid # 21724 ; http://n2t.net/addgene:21724 ; RRID:Addgene_21724)
